Addgene plasmid #235300: EF1a-FXN-P2A-mRuby2-bGH
Purpose: ComMAND base gene regulating FXN-P2A-mRuby2 (therapeutically relevant gene)
Depositing lab: Kate Galloway. Depositing organization: Massachusetts Institute of Technology. Publication: Model-guided design of microRNA-based gene circuits supports precise dosage of transgenic cargoes into diverse primary cells. Love KS, Johnstone CP, Peterman EL, Gaglione S, Birnbaum ME, Galloway KE. Cell Syst. 2025 Apr 22:101269. doi: 10.1016/j.cels.2025.101269. PubMed 40300600.
Backbone
  Vector backbone: pShip.USI (upstream inverted)
  Backbone manufacturer: Galloway lab
  Backbone size w/o insert (bp): 2046
  Vector type: Mammalian Expression, Synthetic Biology
Growth in bacteria
  Bacterial resistance: Kanamycin, 50 μg/mL
  Growth temperature: 30°C
  Growth strain: NEB Stable
  Copy number: High Copy
Gene/Insert
  Gene/Insert name: FXN-P2A-mRuby2 (alt name: frataxin)
  Species: H. sapiens (human)
  Insert size (bp): 1407
  Entrez Gene: FXN (a.k.a. CyaY, FA, FARR, FRDA, X25)
  Promoter: EF1a (human EF1a)
  Cloning method: Golden Gate
  Sequencing primers: 5′ ATTL2 (CATCAGAGATTTTGAGACAC); 3′ gcgtttctacaaactcttcc
Resource information
  A portion of this plasmid was derived from a plasmid made by: Addgene #23620
Terms and licenses: Academic/Nonprofit Terms; Industry Terms: Not Available to Industry
Depositor comments: Alt name: pKG3189 ; Please visit https://doi.org/10.1101/2024.06.25.600629 for bioRxiv preprint.
How to cite: EF1a-FXN-P2A-mRuby2-bGH was a gift from Kate Galloway (Addgene plasmid # 235300 ; http://n2t.net/addgene:235300 ; RRID:Addgene_235300)
