[The description below was written by a language model from this plasmid's Addgene catalogue record and pLannotate feature annotations shown in this document.]
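Description:
EF1a-FXN-P2A-mRuby2-bGH is a compact mammalian expression plasmid of about 4.9 kb, assembled by Golden Gate cloning into the pShip.USI ("upstream inverted") backbone, a small in-house synthetic biology vector. It is propagated in E. coli through a high-copy ColE1/pUC-type origin and selected with a kanamycin resistance gene (aph(3')-Ia). Both of these elements lie on the opposite strand to the mammalian cassette. Bacterial rrnB T1 and T2 terminators sit in the backbone, where such elements usually insulate the insert from read-through transcription. No mammalian selection cassette or viral element is annotated, so the plasmid appears intended for delivery by transfection.

The payload is a single transcription unit driven by the human EF1α promoter, annotated as the core promoter followed by portions of EF1α intron A, which gives strong constitutive expression in many mammalian cell types. A short fragment matching the TRE3GV promoter is annotated just upstream of the coding region. The record describes no Tet regulation, so this is probably a shared leader or minimal-promoter-like sequence rather than a functional inducible element. The open reading frame encodes human frataxin (FXN), the mitochondrial iron–sulfur cluster assembly protein. It is joined by a P2A ribosome-skipping peptide to the red fluorescent protein mRuby2, and the transcript ends at a bovine growth hormone polyadenylation signal. Because the two proteins come from one transcript as separate polypeptides, mRuby2 fluorescence reports FXN expression level in individual cells.

The depositor lists it as the "base gene" version within the ComMAND microRNA-based gene circuit system for controlling transgene dosage, with FXN as a therapeutically relevant cargo. No microRNA or microRNA target sites are annotated in the feature table.
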