Features (pLannotate 1.2.2; 11 found; start..end, strand, type, name):
     48..75      -  terminator     rrnB T2 terminator: transcription terminator T2 from the E. coli rrnB gene
    207..250     +  terminator     rrnB T1 terminator: Escherichia coli rrnB; transcription terminator T1 from the E. coli rrnB gene
    418..1006    -  rep_origin     ori: high-copy-number ColE1/pMB1/pBR322/pUC origin of replication
   1096..1905    -  CDS            KanR: aminoglycoside phosphotransferase; aph(3')-Ia; confers resistance to kanamycin in bacteria or G418 (Geneticin®) in eukaryotes
   2045..2256    +  promoter       EF-1α core promoter: core promoter for human elongation factor EF-1α
   2257..2370    +  intron         EF-1α intron A (fragment): intron upstream of the start codon of human EF-1α
   2996..3199    +  intron         EF-1α intron A: truncated intron upstream of the start codon of human EF-1α
   3208..3242    +  promoter       TRE3GV promoter (fragment): 3rd-generation Tet-responsive promoter that can be activated by binding of Tet-On® 3G, optimized for retroviral and lentiviral vectors
   3269..3898    +  CDS            FXN: FRDA_HUMAN - Also known as FRDA, X25. Experimental evidence at protein level: Swiss-Prot protein existence level 1. Promotes the biosynthesis of heme and assembly and repair of iron-sulfur clusters by delivering Fe(2+) to proteins involved in these pathways. May play a role in the protection against iron-catalyzed oxidative stress through its ability to catalyze the oxidation of Fe(2+) to Fe(3+); the oligomeric form but not the monomeric form has in vitro ferroxidase activity. May be able to store large amounts of iron in the form of a ferrihydrite mineral by oligomerization; however, the phys
   3965..4675    +  CDS            mRuby2: mRuby2 is a basic (constitutively fluorescent) red fluorescent protein published in 2012, derived from Entacmaea quadricolor. It has moderate acid sensitivity.
   4690..4914    +  polyA_signal   bGH poly(A) signal: bovine growth hormone polyadenylation signal
>Addgene plasmid #235300 | EF1a-FXN-P2A-mRuby2-bGH | addgene full sequence | sequence record 474156 | Addgene NGS Result
GCCCGAGCTTAAGTAACTAACTAACAGGAAGAGTTTGTAGAAACGCAAAAAGGCCATCCGTCAGGATGGC
CTTCTGCTTAGTTTGATGCCTGGCAGTTTATGGCGGGCGTCCTGCCCGCCACCCTCCGGGCCGTTGCTTC
ACAACGTTCAAATCCGCTCCCGGCGGATTTGTCCTACTCAGGAGAGCGTTCACCGACAAACAACAGATAA
AACGAAAGGCCCAGTCTTCCGACTGAGCCTTTCGTTTTATTTGATGCCTGGCAGTTCCCTACTCTCGCTT
AGTAGTTAGACGTCCCCGAGATCCATGCTAGCGGTAATACGGTTATCCACAGAATCAGGGGATAACGCAG
GAAAGAACATGTGAGCAAAAGGCCAGCAAAAGGCCAGGAACCGTAAAAAGGCCGCGTTGCTGGCGTTTTT
CCATAGGCTCCGCCCCCCTGACGAGCATCACAAAAATCGACGCTCAAGTCAGAGGTGGCGAAACCCGACA
GGACTATAAAGATACCAGGCGTTTCCCCCTGGAAGCTCCCTCGTGCGCTCTCCTGTTCCGACCCTGCCGC
TTACCGGATACCTGTCCGCCTTTCTCCCTTCGGGAAGCGTGGCGCTTTCTCATAGCTCACGCTGTAGGTA
TCTCAGTTCGGTGTAGGTCGTTCGCTCCAAGCTGGGCTGTGTGCACGAACCCCCCGTTCAGCCCGACCGC
TGCGCCTTATCCGGTAACTATCGTCTTGAGTCCAACCCGGTAAGACACGACTTATCGCCACTGGCAGCAG
CCACTGGTAACAGGATTAGCAGAGCGAGGTATGTAGGCGGTGCTACAGAGTTCTTGAAGTGGTGGCCTAA
CTACGGCTACACTAGAAGAACAGTATTTGGTATCTGCGCTCTGCTGAAGCCAGTTACCTTCGGAAAAAGA
GTTGGTAGCTCTTGATCCGGCAAACAAACCACCGCTGGTAGCGGTGGTTTTTTTGTTTGCAAGCAGCAGA
TTACGCGCAGAAAAAAAGGATCTCAAGAAGATCCTTTGATCTTTTCTACGGGGTCTGACGCTCAGTGGAA
CGGGGCCCAATCTGAATAATGTTACAACCAATTAACCAATTCTGATTAGAAAAACTCATCGAGCATCAAA
TGAAACTGCAATTTATTCATATCAGGATTATCAATACCATATTTTTGAAAAAGCCGTTTCTGTAATGAAG
GAGAAAACTCACCGAGGCAGTTCCATAGGATGGCAAGATCCTGGTATCGGTCTGCGATTCCGACTCGTCC
AACATCAATACAACCTATTAATTTCCCCTCGTCAAAAATAAGGTTATCAAGTGAGAAATCACCATGAGTG
ACGACTGAATCCGGTGAGAATGGCAAAAGTTTATGCATTTCTTTCCAGACTTGTTCAACAGGCCAGCCAT
TACGCTCGTCATCAAAATCACTCGCATCAACCAAACCGTTATTCATTCGTGATTGCGCCTGAGCTAGACG
AAATACGCGATCGCTGTTAAAAGGACAATTACAAACAGGAATCGAATGCAACCGGCGCAGGAACACTGCC
AGCGCATCAACAATATTTTCACCTGAATCAGGATATTCTTCTAATACCTGGAATGCTGTTTTTCCGGGGA
TCGCAGTGGTGAGTAACCATGCATCACCAGGAGTACGGATAAAATGCTTGATGGTCGGAAGAGGCATAAA
TTCCGTCAGCCAGTTTAGTCTGACCATCTCATCTGTAACATCATTGGCAACGCTACCTTTGCCATGTTTC
AGAAACAACTCTGGCGCATCGGGCTTCCCATACAAGCGATAGATTGTCGCACCTGATTGCCCGACATTAT
CGCGAGCCCATTTATACCCATATAAATCAGCATCCATGTTGGAATTTAATCGCGGCCTCGACGTTTCCCG
TTGAATATGGCTCATAACACCCCTTGTATTACTGTTTATGTAAGCAGACAGTTTTATTGTTCATGATGAT
ATATTTTTATCTTGTGCAATGTAACATCAGAGATTTTGAGACACGGGCACCTGCAGTCTTCGTACTGCTC
CGGTGCCCGTCAGTGGGCAGAGCGCACATCGCCCACAGTCCCCGAGAAGTTGGGGGGAGGGGTCGGCAAT
TGAACCGGTGCCTAGAGAAGGTGGCGCGGGGTAAACTGGGAAAGTGATGTCGTGTACTGGCTCCGCCTTT
TTCCCGAGGGTGGGGGAGAACCGTATATAAGTGCAGTAGTCGCCGTGAACGTTCTTTTTCGCAACGGGTT
TGCCGCCAGAACACAGGTAAGTGCCGTGTGTGGTTCCCGCGGGCCTGGCCTCTTTACGGGTTATGGCCCT
TGCGTGCCTTGAATTACTTCCACGCCCCTGGCTGCAGTACGTGATTCTTGATCCCGAGCTTCGGGTTGGA
AGTGGGTGGGAGAGTTCGAGGCCTTGCGCTTAAGGAGCCCCTTCGCCTCGTGCTTGAGTTGAGGCCTGGC
TTGGGCGCTGGGGCCGCCGCGTGCGAATCTGGTGGCACCTTCGCGCCTGTCTCGCTGCTTTCGATAAGTC
TCTAGCCATTTAAAATTTTTGATGACCTGCTGCGACGCTTTTTTTCTGGCAAGATAGTCTTGTAAATGCG
GGCCAAGATCTGCACACTGGTATTTCGGTTTTTGGGGCCGCGGGCGGCGACGGGGCCCGTGCGTCCCAGC
GCACATGTTCGGCGAGGCGGGGCCTGCGAGCGCGGCCACCGAGAATCGGACGGGGGTAGTCTCAAGCTGG
CCGGCCTGCTCTGGTGCCTGGCCTCGCGCCGCCGTGTATCGCCCCGCCCTGGGCGGCAAGGCTGGCCCGG
TCGGCACCAGTTGCGTGAGCGGAAAGATGGCCGCTTCCCGGCCCTGCTGCAGGGAGCTCAAAATGGAGGA
CGCGGCGCTCGGGAGAGCGGGCGGGTGAGTCACCCACACAAAGGAAAAGGGCCTTTCCGTCCTCAGCCGT
CGCTTCATGTGACTCCACGGAGTACCGGGCGCCGTCCAGGCACCTCGATTAGTTCTCGAGCTTTTGGAGT
ACGTCGTCTTTAGGTTGGGGGGAGGGGTTTTATGCGATGGAGTTTCCCCACACTGAGTGGGTGGAGACTG
AAGTTAGGCCAGCTTGGCACTTGATGTAATTCTCCTTGGAATTTGCCCTTTTTGAGTTTGGATCTTGGTT
CATTCTCAAGCCTCAGACAGTGGTTCAAAGTTTTTTTCTTCCATTTCAGGTGTCGTGAGAGCTCGTTTAG
TGAACCGTCAGATCGCCTGGAGACGCCATCCACGCTGTAATGGCCACCATGTGGACTCTCGGGCGCCGCG
CAGTAGCCGGCCTCCTGGCGTCACCCAGCCCGGCCCAGGCCCAGACCCTCACCCGGGTCCCGCGGCCGGC
AGAGTTGGCCCCACTCTGCGGCCGCCGTGGCCTGCGCACCGACATCGATGCGACCTGCACGCCCCGCCGC
GCAAGTTCGAACCAACGTGGCCTCAACCAGATTTGGAATGTCAAAAAGCAGAGTGTCTATTTGATGAATT
TGAGGAAATCTGGAACTTTGGGCCACCCAGGCTCTCTAGATGAGACCACCTATGAAAGACTAGCAGAGGA
AACGCTGGACTCTTTAGCAGAGTTTTTTGAAGACCTTGCAGACAAGCCATACACGTTTGAGGACTATGAT
GTCTCCTTTGGGAGTGGTGTCTTAACTGTCAAACTGGGTGGAGATCTAGGAACCTATGTGATCAACAAGC
AGACGCCAAACAAGCAAATCTGGCTATCTTCTCCATCCAGTGGACCTAAGCGTTATGACTGGACTGGGAA
AAACTGGGTGTACTCCCACGACGGCGTGTCCCTCCATGAGCTGCTGGCCGCAGAGCTCACTAAAGCCTTA
AAAACCAAACTGGACTTGTCTTCCTTGGCCTATTCCGGAAAAGATGCTGGAAGCGGAGCTACTAACTTCA
GCCTGCTGAAGCAGGCTGGAGACGTGGAGGAGAACCCTGGACCTATGGTGTCTAAGGGCGAAGAGCTGAT
CAAGGAAAATATGCGTATGAAGGTGGTCATGGAAGGTTCGGTCAACGGCCACCAATTCAAATGCACAGGT
GAAGGAGAAGGCAATCCGTACATGGGAACTCAAACCATGAGGATCAAAGTCATCGAGGGAGGACCCCTGC
CATTTGCCTTTGACATTCTTGCCACGTCGTTCATGTATGGCAGCCGTACTTTTATCAAGTACCCGAAAGG
CATTCCTGATTTCTTTAAACAGTCCTTTCCTGAGGGTTTTACTTGGGAAAGAGTTACGAGATACGAAGAT
GGTGGAGTCGTCACCGTCATGCAGGACACCAGCCTTGAGGATGGCTGTCTCGTTTACCACGTCCAAGTCA
GAGGGGTAAACTTTCCCTCCAATGGTCCCGTGATGCAGAAGAAGACCAAGGGTTGGGAGCCTAATACAGA
GATGATGTATCCAGCAGATGGTGGTCTGAGGGGATACACTCATATGGCACTGAAAGTTGATGGTGGTGGC
CATCTGTCTTGCTCTTTCGTAACAACTTACAGGTCAAAAAAGACCGTCGGGAACATCAAGATGCCCGGTA
TCCATGCCGTTGATCACCGCCTGGAAAGGTTAGAGGAAAGTGACAATGAAATGTTCGTAGTACAACGCGA
ACACGCAGTTGCCAAGTTCGCCGGGCTTGGTGGTGGGATGGACGAGCTGTACAAGTAACAACGTTGCACC
TGTGCCTTCTAGTTGCCAGCCATCTGTTGTTTGCCCCTCCCCCGTGCCTTCCTTGACCCTGGAAGGTGCC
ACTCCCACTGTCCTTTCCTAATAAAATGAGGAAATTGCATCGCATTGTCTGAGTAGGTGTCATTCTATTC
TGGGGGGTGGGGTGGGGCAGGACAGCAAGGGGGAGGATTGGGAAGACAATAGCAGGCATGCTGGGGATGC
GGTGGGCTCTATGGCGCTAGTAGACTGCAGGTGG
